Addgene plasmid #27545: pGEM-T ZfHoxd12a
Depositing lab: Victoria Prince. Depositing organization: University of Chicago.
Backbone
  Vector backbone: pGEM-T
  Backbone manufacturer: Promega
  Backbone size w/o insert (bp): 3000
  Vector type: Bacterial Expression
Growth in bacteria
  Bacterial resistance: Ampicillin, 100 μg/mL
  Growth temperature: 37°C
  Growth strain: DH5alpha
  Copy number: High Copy
Gene/Insert
  Gene/Insert name: Hoxd12a (alt name: 3' end clone)
  Species: D. rerio (zebrafish)
  Entrez Gene: hoxd12a (a.k.a. hoxd12, HOX-D12, hoxd-12)
  Cloning method: Restriction Enzyme; 5′ cloning site EcoRV (destroyed during cloning); 3′ cloning site EcoRV (destroyed during cloning)
  Sequencing primers: 5′ T7; 3′ SP6
Terms and licenses: Academic/Nonprofit Terms; Industry Terms: Not Available to Industry
Depositor comments: Addgene's quality control sequence has some mismatches with NCBI's sequence for this gene; the mismatches should not affect plasmid function.
How to cite: pGEM-T ZfHoxd12a was a gift from Victoria Prince (Addgene plasmid # 27545 ; http://n2t.net/addgene:27545 ; RRID:Addgene_27545)
