[The description below was written by a language model from this plasmid's Addgene catalogue record.]
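Description:
pGEM-T ZfHoxd12a is a small, high-copy bacterial plasmid built on the commercial pGEM-T cloning vector (about 3 kb without insert), carrying a fragment of the zebrafish (Danio rerio) homeobox gene hoxd12a. It is maintained in standard E. coli cloning strains under ampicillin selection. Although the catalogue classifies it as a bacterial expression vector, pGEM-T is essentially a cloning and in vitro transcription backbone rather than a protein expression system.

The insert is described as a "3' end clone" of hoxd12a, indicating that it represents the 3' portion of the transcript rather than a complete coding sequence; its length and exact boundaries are not stated in the record. It sits at the EcoRV position of the polylinker, the site at which pGEM-T is opened to create T-overhangs for ligating PCR products, and both flanking sites were destroyed during cloning. The insert is flanked by T7 and SP6 primer sites, which in this backbone correspond to opposing phage RNA polymerase promoters. That arrangement allows sequencing from either side and the synthesis of sense or antisense RNA from a linearised template. The record does not state the insert orientation, so which promoter yields the antisense strand cannot be determined from it.

The intended application is not stated, but a clone of this type is typically used as a template for antisense riboprobes to map Hox gene expression in embryos by in situ hybridisation. The depositor notes that quality-control sequencing shows some mismatches relative to the NCBI reference sequence for the gene, which are not expected to affect function.
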