>Addgene plasmid #27545 | pGEM-T ZfHoxd12a | addgene partial sequence | sequence record 33933 | 27545 with T7
CCGCCATGGCCGCGGGATTAATGAGTTTATGACGAGGCAGAAACGGAAGGAGCTTTCGGACAGGTTGGAA
CTGAGTGATCAGCAAGTCAAAATCTGGTTTCAGAATCGCAGGATGAAGAAAAAGAGACTCATGATGCGCG
AGCATACCTTCACTATATACTAAGATTTTTTGTTGTAATTGGATTTATTTGGGGATCCTTCATACAAGTG
ACTTTTCTTTTACGCTGATAAAAATACATCTATTTAACTGGAAATTAATATTTACCACACACCAATTAAA
AGTAATTTAATATTCAATCGGAATATTTTGAGTTTTTATTTATTTAGTATCGCTGCATGTGTACGTGTCT
GGTGGTGTGAATCGAGAATCTGAATGATGTATATATCCGAATAAAGTGAGCTTTATGGTTAGGAACCACA
GCAAATTTAGGCTCGTGTATGTTGGATTAAAAACATACATTCTGGCCCCATTAAAACTACACTGGGCAGC
TAATATAGCTAACTGGCTCATTAAATATTCAGATGTTCCATAACATACCTTTGTGTTAAAAACCTAATTT
GTATCTTGCACACTGAATACGCTTTGTTTTGCTTTTTCTTAACCAAAAGTGTAATGTAAAATATTTATTA
AATGTTGTAAATTCTGCCTTATAATAAACTTTTGCATTATTGTGTGAAAAAAAAAAAAAAAAAAGCTTGA
GCTCGAGTCCTCAATCACTAGTGCGGCCGCCTGCAGGTCGACCATATGGGAGAGCTCCCAACGCGTTGGA
TGCATAGCTTGAGTATTCTATAGTGTCACCTAAATAGCTTGGCGTAATCATGGTCATAGCTGTTTCCTGT
GTGAAATTGTTATCCGCTCACAATTCCACACAACATACGAGCCGGAAGCATAAAGTGTAAAGCCT
